>Addgene plasmid #194523 | pRSII42K | addgene full sequence | sequence record 380563 | Addgene NGS Result
GTCGGGCAATCAGGTGCGACAATCTATCGATTGTATGGGAAGCCCGATGCGCCAGAGTTGTTTCTGAAAC
ATGGCAAAGGTAGCGTTGCCAATGATGTTACAGATGAGATGGTCAGACTAAACTGGCTGACGGAATTTAT
GCCTCTTCCGACCATCAAGCATTTTATCCGTACTCCTGATGATGCATGGTTACTCACCACTGCGATCCCC
GGCAAAACAGCATTCCAGGTATTAGAAGAATATCCTGATTCAGGTGAAAATATTGTTGATGCGCTGGCAG
TGTTCCTGCGCCGGTTGCATTCGATTCCTATTTGTAATTGTCCTTTTAACAGCGATCGCGTATTTCGTCT
CGCTCAGGCGCAATCACGAATGAATAACGGTTTGGTTGATGCGAGTGATTTTGATGACGAGCGTAATGGC
TGGCCTGTTGAACAAGTCTGGAAAGAAATGCATAAGCTTTTGCCATTCTCACCGGATTCAGTCGTCACTC
ATGGTGATTTCTCACTTGATAACCTTATTTTTGACGAGGGGAAATTAATAGGTTGTATTGATGTTGGACG
AGTCGGAATCGCAGACCGATACCAGGATCTTGCCATCCTATGGAACTGCCTCGGTGATTTTTTTCCTTCA
TTACAGAAACGGCTTTTTCAAAAATATGGTATTGATAATCCTGATATGAATAAATTGCAGTTTCATTTGA
TGCTTGATGAGTTTTTCTAATCAGTACTGACAATAAAAAGATTCTTGTTTTCAAGAACTTGTCATTTGTA
TAGTTTTTTTATATTGTAGTTGTTCTATTTTAATCAAATGTTAGCGTGATTTATATTTTTTTTCGCCTCG
ACATCATCTGCCCAGATGCGAAGTTAAGTGCGCAGAAAGTAATATCATGCGTCAATCGTATGTGAATGCT
GGTCGCTATACTGCTGTCGATTCGATACTAACGCCGCCATCCAGTGTCTATGCGGTGTGAAATACCGCAC
AGATGCGTAAGGAGAAAATACCGCATCAGGAAATTGTAAGCGTTAATATTTTGTTAAAATTCGCGTTAAA
TTTTTGTTAAATCAGCTCATTTTTTAACCAATAGGCCGAAATCGGCAAAATCCCTTATAAATCAAAAGAA
TAGACCGAGATAGGGT
[37 nt withheld, positions 1137-1173]
AAAGAACGTGGACTCCAACGTCAAAGG
[49 nt withheld, positions 1201-1249]
T
[91 nt withheld, positions 1251-1341]
G
[124 nt withheld, positions 1343-1466]
CCATTCGCCATTCAGGCTGCGCAACTGTTGGGAAGGGCGATCGGTGCGGGCCTCTTCGCTATTACGCCAG
CTGGCGAAAGGGGGATGTGCTGCAAGGCGATTAAGTTGGGTAACGCCAGGGTTTTCCCAGTCACGACGTT
GTAAAACGACGGCCAGTGAGCGCGCGTAATACGACTCACTATAGGGCGAATTGGGTACCGGGCCCCCCCT
CGAGGTCGACGGTATCGATAAGCTTGATATCGAATTCCTGCAGCCCGGGGGATCCACCAGTTCTAGAGCG
GCCGCCACCGCGGTGGAGCTCCAGCTTTTGTTCCCTTTAGTGAGGGTTAATTGCGCGCTTGGCGTAATCA
TGGTCATAGCTGTTTCCTGTGTGAAATTGTTATCCGCTCACAATTCCACACAACATACGAGCCGGAAGCA
TAAAGTGTAAAGCCTGGGGTGCCTAATGAGTGAGCTAACTCACATTAATTGCGTTGCGCTCACTGCCCGC
TTTCCAGTCGGGAAACCTGTCGTGCCAGCTGCATTAATGAATCGGCCAACGCGCGGGGAGAGGCGGTTTG
CGTATTGGGCGCTCTTCCGCTTCCTCGCTCACTGACTCGCTGCGCTCGGTCGTTCGGCTGCGGCGAGCGG
TATCAGCTCACTCAAAGGCGGTAATACGGTTATCCACAGAATCAGGGGATAACGCAGGAAAGAACATGTG
AGCAAAAGGCCAGCAAAAGGCCAGGAACCGTAAAAAGGCCGCGTTGCTGGCGTTTTTCCATAGGCTCCGC
CCCCCTGACGAGCATCACAAAAATGGACGCTCAAGTCAGAGGTGGCGAAACCCGACAGGACTATAAAGAT
ACCAGGCGTTTCCCCCTGGAAGCTCCCTCGTGCGCTCTCCTGTTCCGACCCTGCCGCTTACCGGATACCT
GTCCGCCTTTCTCCCTTCGGGAAGCGTGGCGCTTTCTCATAGCTCACGCTGTAGGTATCTCAGTTCGGTG
TAGGTCGTTCGCTCCAAGCTGGGCTGTGTGCACGAACCCCCCGTTCAGCCCGACCGCTGCGCCTTATCCG
GTAACTATCGTCTTGAGTCCAACCCGGTAAGACACGACTTATCGCCACTGGCAGCAGCCACTGGTAACAG
GATTAGCAGAGCGAGGTATGTAGGCGGTGCTACAGAGTTCTTGAAGTGGTGGCCTAACTACGGCTACACT
AGAAGAACAGTATTTGGTATCTGCGCTCTGCTGAAGCCAGTTACCTTCGGAAAAAGAGTTGGTAGCTCTT
GATCCGGCAAACAAACCACCGCTGGTAGCGGTGGTTTTTTTGTTTGCAAGCAGCAGATTACGCGCAGAAA
AAAAGGATCTCAAGAAGATCCTTTGATCTTTTCTACGGGGTCTGACGCTCAGTGGAACGAAAACTCACGT
TAAGGGATTTTGGTCATGAGATTATCAAAAAGGATCTTCACCTAGATCCTTTTAAATTAAAAATGAAGTT
TTAAATCAATCTAAAGTATATATGAGTAAACTTGGTCTGACAGTTACCAATGCTTAATCAGTGAGGCACC
TATCTCAGCGATCTGTCTATTTCGTTCATCCATAGTTGCCTGACTCCCCGTCGTGTAGATAACTACGATA
CGGGAGGGCTTACCATCTGGCCCCAGTGCTGCAATGATACCGCGAGACCCACGCTCACCGGCTCCAGATT
TATCAGCAATAAACCAGCCAGCCGGAAGGGCCGAGCGCAGAAGTGGTCCTGCAACTTTATCCGCCTCCAT
CCAGTCTATTAATTGTTGCCGGGAAGCTAGAGTAAGTAGTTCGCCAGTTAATAGTTTGCGCAACGTTGTT
GCCATTGCTACAGGCATCGTGGTGTCACGCTCGTCGTTTGGTATGGCTTCATTCAGCTCCGGCTCCCAAC
GATCAAGGCGAGTTACATGATCCCCCATGTTGTGCAAAAAAGCGGTTAGCTCCTTCGGTCCTCCGATCGT
TGTCAGAAGTAAGTTGGCCGCAGTGTTATCACTCATGGTTATGGCAGCACTGCATAATTCTCTTACTGTC
ATGCCATCCGTAAGATGCTTTTCTGTGACTGGTGAGTACTCAACCAAGTCATTCTGAGAATAGTGTATGC
GGCGACCGAGTTGCTCTTGCCCGGCGTCAATACGGGATAATACCGCGCCACATAGCAGAACTTTAAAAGT
GCTCATCATTGGAAAACGTTCTTCGGGGCGAAAACTCTCAAGGATCTTACCGCTGTTGAGATCCAGTTCG
ATGTAACCCACTCGTGCACCCAACTGATCTTCAGCATCTTTTACTTTCACCAGCGTTTCTGGGTGAGCAA
AAACAGGAAGGCAAAATGCCGCAAAAAAGGGAATAAGGGCGACACGGAAACGTTGAATACTCATACTCTT
CCTTTTTCAATATTATTGAAGCATTTATCAGGGTTATTGTCTCATGAGCGGATACATATTTGAATGTATT
TAGAAAAATAAACAAATAGGGGTTCCGCGCACATTTCCCCGAAAAGTGCCACCTGAACGAAGCATCTGTG
CTTCATTTTGTAGAACAAAAATGCAACGCGAGAGCGCTAATTTTTCAAACAAAGAATCTGAGCTGCATTT
TTACAGAACAGAAATGCAACGCGAAAGCGCTATTTTACCAACGAAGAATCTGTGCTTCATTTTTGTAAAA
CAAAAATGCAACGCGAGAGCGCTAATTTTTCAAACAAAGAATCTGAGCTGCATTTTTACAGAACAGAAAT
GCAACGCGAGAGCGCTATTTTACCAACAAAGAATCTATACTTCTTTTTTGTTCTACAAAAATGCATCCCG
AGAGCGCTATTTTTCTAACAAAGCATCTTAGATTACTTTTTTTCTCCTTTGTGCGCTCTATAATGCAGTC
TCTTGATAACTTTTTGCACTGTAGGTCCGTTAAGGTTAGAAGAAGGCTACTTTGGTGTCTATTTTCTCTT
CCATAAAAAAAGCCTGACTCCACTTCCCGCGTTTACTGATTACTAGCGAAGCTGCGGGTGCATTTTTTCA
AGATAAAGGCATCCCCGATTATATTCTATACCGATGTGGATTGCGCATACTTTGTGAACAGAAAGTGATA
GCGTTGATGATTCTTCATTGGTCAGAAAATTATGAACGGTTTCTTCTATTTTGTCTCTATATACTACGTA
TAGGAAATGTTTACATTTTCGTATTGTTTTCGATTCACTCTATGAATAGTTCTTACTACAATTTTTTTGT
CTAAAGAGTAATACTAGAGATAAACATAAAAAATGTAGAGGTCGAGTTTAGATGCAAGTTCAAGGAGCGA
AAGGTGGATGGGTAGGTTATATAGGGATATAGCACAGAGATATATAGCAAAGAGATACTTTTGAGCAATG
TTTGTGGAAGCGGTATTCGCAATATTTTAGTAGCTCGTTACAGTCCGGTGCGTTTTTGGTTTTTTGAAAG
TGCGTCTTCAGAGCGCTTTTGGTTTTCAAAAGCGCTCTGAAGTTCCTATACTTTCTAGCTAGAGAATAGG
AACTTCGGAATAGGAACTTCAAAGCGTTTCCGAAAACGAGCGCTTCCGAAAATGCAACGCGAGCTGCGCA
CATACAGCTCACTGTTCACGTCGCACCTATATCTGCGTGTTGCCTGTATATATATATACGTGAGAAGAAC
GGCATAGTGCGTGTTTATGCTTAAATGCGTACTTATATGCGTCTATTTATGTAGGATGAAAGGTAGTCTA
GTACCTCCTGTGATATTATCCCATTCCATGCGGGGTATCGTATGCTTCCTTCAGCACTACCCTTTAGCTG
TTCTATATGCTGCCACTCCTCAATTGGATTAGTCTCATCCTTCAATGCTATCATTTCCTTTGATATTGGA
TCATACTAAGAAACCATTATTATCATGACATTAACCTATAAAAATAGGCGTATCACGAGGCCCTTTCGTC
TCGCGCGTTTCGGTGATGACGGTGAAAACCTCTGACACATGCAGCTCCCGGAGACGGTCACAGCTTGTCT
GTAAGCGGATGCCGGGAGCAGACAAGCCCGTCAGGGCGCGTCAGCGGGTGTTGGCGGGTGTCGGGGCTGG
CTTAACTATGCGGCATCAGAGCAGATTGTACTGAGAGTGCACCATACCACCTTAGCTTGCCTCGTCCCCG
CCGGGTCACCCGGCCAGCGACATGGAGGCCCAGAATACCCTCCTTGACAGTCTTGACGTGCGCAGCTCAG
GGGCATGATGTGACTGTCGCCCGTACATTTAGCCCATACATCCCCATGTATAATCATTTGCATCCATACA
TTTTGATGGCCGCACGGCGCGAAGCAAAAATTACGGCTCCTCGCTGCAGACCTGCGAGCAGGGAAACGCT
CCCCTCACAGACGCGTTGAATTGTCCCCACGCCGCGCCCCTGTAGAGAAATATAAAAGGTTAGGATTTGC
CACTGAGGTTCTTCTTTCATATACTTCCTTTTAAAATCTTGCTAGGATACAGTTCTCACATCACATCCGA
ACATAAACAACCATGGGTAAGGAAAAGACTCACGTTTCGAGGCCGCGATTAAATTCCAACATGGATGCTG
ATTTATATGGGTATAAATGGGCTCGCGATAAT
Features (pLannotate 1.2.2; 21 found; start..end, strand, type, name):
    726..923     +  terminator     TEF terminator: Ashbya gossypii TEF terminator
    959..1010    +  misc_feature   bom (fragment): basis of mobility region from pBR322
   1038..1466    -  rep_origin     f1 ori (sequence partly withheld): f1 bacteriophage origin of replication; arrow indicates direction of (+) strand synthesis
   1470..1625    -  CDS            lacZα (fragment): LacZα fragment of β-galactosidase; lacZ fragment
   1633..1651    +  promoter       T7 promoter: promoter for bacteriophage T7 RNA polymerase
   1660..1767    -  misc_feature   MCS: pBluescript multiple cloning site
   1780..1798    -  promoter       T3 promoter: promoter for bacteriophage T3 RNA polymerase
   1843..1859    -  protein_bind   lac operator: The lac repressor binds to the lac operator to inhibit transcription in E. coli. This inhibition can be relieved by adding lactose or isopropyl-β-D-thiogalactopyranoside (IPTG). lac repressor encoded by lacI
   1867..1897    -  promoter       lac promoter: promoter for the E. coli lac operon
   1912..1933    -  protein_bind   CAP binding site: CAP binding activates transcription in the presence of cAMP. E. coli catabolite activator protein
   1946..2038    -  CDS            lacI (fragment): lac repressor; lacI; The lac repressor binds to the lac operator to inhibit transcription in E. coli. This inhibition can be relieved by adding lactose or isopropyl-β-D-thiogalactopyranoside (IPTG).
   2221..2809    -  rep_origin     ori: high-copy-number ColE1/pMB1/pBR322/pUC origin of replication
   2980..3840    -  CDS            AmpR: β-lactamase; bla; confers resistance to ampicillin, carbenicillin, and related antibiotics
   3841..3945    -  promoter       AmpR promoter: bla
   3972..4954    -  rep_origin     2μ ori: yeast 2μ plasmid origin of replication
   4957..4986    -  protein_bind   FRT (mutant) (fragment): FRT site with a mutation in the core sequence (Azam et al., 1997) FLP recombinase from the Saccharomyces cerevisiae 2μ plasmid
   5139..5321    -  CDS            FLP (fragment): site-specific recombinase FLP is a site-specific recombinase from Saccharomyces cerevisiae. Recombination occurs at FRT sequences.
   5386..5421    +  CDS            rop (fragment): Rop protein, which maintains plasmids at low copy number; rop
   5523..5572    +  misc_feature   bom (fragment): basis of mobility region from pBR322
   5615..5958    +  promoter       TEF promoter: Ashbya gossypii TEF promoter
   5959..720     +  CDS            KanR (across the origin): aminoglycoside phosphotransferase; aph(3')-Ia; confers resistance to kanamycin
