[The description below was written by a language model from this plasmid's Addgene catalogue record and pLannotate feature annotations shown in this document.]
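Description:
pRSII42K is an empty yeast–E. coli shuttle vector derived from pRSII426, in which selection in yeast relies on G418 resistance rather than on an auxotrophic marker. This makes it usable in prototrophic, wild or industrial yeast strains that lack the nutritional mutations needed for conventional pRS-series plasmids. The sequenced record is 6,048 nt. For propagation in E. coli it carries a high-copy ColE1/pUC-type origin and an ampicillin resistance gene (β-lactamase) with its own promoter. An f1 origin is also present, which permits production of single-stranded DNA. In yeast, the 2μ origin of replication supports multicopy episomal maintenance, consistent with the "high copy" designation. The adjacent short FLP and FRT fragments appear to be remnants of the native 2μ plasmid segment rather than functional recombination parts.

The yeast marker is a KanMX-style cassette: an aminoglycoside phosphotransferase coding sequence (spanning the numbering origin of the circular map) placed between the Ashbya gossypii TEF promoter and TEF terminator, which confers G418 resistance in yeast. Small bom, rop and lacI fragments flanking this region are annotated as leftovers from earlier cloning vectors.

No insert is present. Cloning is done in a pBluescript-type multiple cloning site flanked by T7 and T3 promoters and embedded in a lacZα fragment downstream of the lac promoter, operator and CAP site, an arrangement that normally allows blue/white screening. The vector itself supplies no yeast promoter or terminator for a cloned gene, so inserts must bring their own regulatory sequences. It serves as a general backbone for high-copy gene expression or complementation in diverse yeasts.
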