Addgene plasmid #194523: pRSII42K
Purpose: (Empty Backbone) High copy vector backbone with G418 selectivity, contains MCS
Depositing lab: Patrick Gibney. Depositing organization: Cornell University. Publication: Auxotrophy-Independent Plasmid Shuttle Vectors for Applications in Diverse Yeasts. Smith JR, Sislak CD, Fernandez Mendoza P, Carmichael L, Lewis AG, Chen A, Jiang GZ, Gibney PA. Appl Microbiol. 2024; 4(1):453-469. doi: 10.3390/applmicrobiol4010031.
Backbone
  Vector backbone: pRSII426
  Vector type: Yeast Expression
  Selectable markers: G418
Growth in bacteria
  Bacterial resistance: Ampicillin, 100 μg/mL
  Growth temperature: 37°C
  Growth strain: DH5alpha
  Copy number: High Copy
Gene/Insert
  Gene/Insert name: None
Terms and licenses: Academic/Nonprofit Terms; Industry Terms: Not Available to Industry
How to cite: pRSII42K was a gift from Patrick Gibney (Addgene plasmid # 194523 ; http://n2t.net/addgene:194523 ; RRID:Addgene_194523)
